>Addgene plasmid #198611 | pBad-HaloGFP-167-168 | addgene full sequence | sequence record 389871 | Addgene NGS Result
TACTTTTCATACTCCCGCCATTCAGAGAAGAAACCAATTGTCCATATTGCATCAGACATTGCCGTCACTG
CGTCTTTTACTGGCTCTTCTCGCTAACCAAACCGGTAACCCCGCTTATTAAAAGCATTCTGTAACAAAGC
GGGACCAAAGCCATGACAAAAACGCGTAACAAAAGTGTCTATAATCACGGCAGAAAAGTCCACATTGATT
ATTTGCACGGCGTCACACTTTGCTATGCCATAGCATTTTTATCCATAAGATTAGCGGATCCTACCTGACG
CTTTTTATCGCAACTCTCTACTGTTTCTCCATACCCGTTTTTTGGGCTAACAGGAGGAATTAACCATGGG
GGGTTCTCATCATCATCATCATCATGGTATGGCTAGCATGACTGGTGGACAGCAAATGGGTCGGGATCTG
TACGACGATGACGATAAGGATCCGAGCTCGAGAATGGCAGAAATCGGTACTGGCTTTCCATTCGACCCCC
ATTATGTGGAAGTCCTGGGCGAGCGCATGCACTACGTCGATGTTGGTCCGCGCGATGGCACCCCTGTGCT
GTTCCTGCACGGTAACCCGACCTCCTCCTACGTGTGGCGCAACATCATCCCGCATGTTGCACCGACCCAT
CGCTGCATTGCTCCAGACCTGATCGGTATGGGCAAATCCGACAAACCAGACCTGGGTTATTTCTTCGACG
ACCACGTCCGCTTCATGGATGCCTTCATCGAAGCCCTGGGTCTGGAAGAGGTCGTCCTGGTCATTCACGA
CTGGGGCTCCGCTCTGGGTTTCCACTGGGCCAAGCGCAATCCAGAGCGCGTCAAAGGTATTGCATTTATG
GAGTTCATCCGCCCTATCCCGACCTGGGACGAATGGCCAGAATTTGCCCGCGAGACCTTCCAGGCCTTCC
GCACCACCGACGTCGGCCGCAAGCTGATCATCGATCAGAACGGTGAAAACGTCTATATCAAGGCCGACAA
GCAGAAGAACGGCATCAAGGCGAACTTCAAGATCCGCCACAACATCGAGGACGGCGGCGTGCAGCTCGCC
TACCACTACCAGCAGAACACCCCCATCGGCGACGGCCCCGTGCTGCTGCCCGACAACCACTACCTGAGCG
TCCAGTCCAAACTTTCGAAAGACCCCAACGAGAAGCGCGATCACATGGTCCTGCTGGAGTTCGTGACCGC
CGCCGGGATCACTCTCGGCATGGACGAGCTGTACAAGGGCGGTACCGGAGGGAGCATGGTGAGCAAGGGC
GAGGAGCTGTTCACCGGGGTGGTGCCCATCCTGGTCGAGCTGGACGGCGACGTAAACGGCCACAAGTTCA
GCGTGTCCGGCGAGGGTGAGGGCGATGCCACCTACGGCAAGCTGACCCTGAAGTTCATCTGCACCACCGG
CAAGCTGCCCGTGCCCTGGCCCACCCTCGTGACCACCCTGACCTACGGCGTGCAGTGCTTCAGCCGCTAC
CCCGACCACATGAAGCAGCACGACTTCTTCAAGTCCGCCATGCCCGAAGGCTACATCCAGGAGCGCACCA
TCTTCTTCAAGGACGACGGCAACTACAAGACCCGCGCCGAGGTGAAGTTCGAGGGCGACACCCTGGTGAA
CCGCATCGAGCTGAAGGGCATCGACTTCAAGGAGGACGGCAACATCCTGGGGCATAAGCTGGAGTACAAC
CTTGGCATCGAGGGTACGCTGCCGATGGGTGTCGTCCGCCCGCTGACTGAAGTCGAGATGGACCATTACC
GCGAGCCGTTCCTGAATCCTGTTGACCGCGAGCCACTGTGGCGCTTCCCAAACGAGCTGCCAATCGCCGG
TGAGCCAGCGAACATCGTCGCGCTGGTCGAAGAATACATGGACTGGCTGCACCAGTCCCCTGTCCCGAAG
CTGCTGTTCTGGGGCACCCCAGGCGTTCTGATCCCACCGGCCGAAGCCGCTCGCCTGGCCAAAAGCCTGC
CTAACTGCAAGGCTGTGGACATCGGCCCGGGTCTGAATCTGCTGCAAGAAGACAACCCGGACCTGATCGG
CAGCGAGATCGCGCGCTGGCTGTCGACGCTCGAGATTTCCGGCTGAAAGCTTGGCTGTTTTGGCGGATGA
GAGAAGATTTTCAGCCTGATACAGATTAAATCAGAACGCAGAAGCGGTCTGATAAAACAGAATTTGCCTG
GCGGCAGTAGCGCGGTGGTCCCACCTGACCCCATGCCGAACTCAGAAGTGAAACGCCGTAGCGCCGATGG
TAGTGTGGGGTCTCCCCATGCGAGAGTAGGGAACTGCCAGGCATCAAATAAAACGAAAGGCTCAGTCGAA
AGACTGGGCCTTTCGTTTTATCTGTTGTTTGTCGGTGAACGCTCTCCTGAGTAGGACAAATCCGCCGGGA
GCGGATTTGAACGTTGCGAAGCAACGGCCCGGAGGGTGGCGGGCAGGACGCCCGCCATAAACTGCCAGGC
ATCAAATTAAGCAGAAGGCCATCCTGACGGATGGCCTTTTTGCGTTTCTACAAACTCTTTTGTTTATTTT
TCTAAATACATTCAAATATGTATCCGCTCATGAGACAATAACCCTGATAAATGCTTCAATAATATTGAAA
AAGGAAGAGTATGAGTATTCAACATTTCCGTGTCGCCCTTATTCCCTTTTTTGCGGCATTTTGCCTTCCT
GTTTTTGCTCACCCAGAAACGCTGGTGAAAGTAAAAGATGCTGAAGATCAGTTGGGTGCACGAGTGGGTT
ACATCGAACTGGATCTCAACAGCGGTAAGATCCTTGAGAGTTTTCGCCCCGAAGAACGTTTTCCAATGAT
GAGCACTTTTAAAGTTCTGCTATGTGGCGCGGTATTATCCCGTGTTGACGCCGGGCAAGAGCAACTCGGT
CGCCGCATACACTATTCTCAGAATGACTTGGTTGAGTACTCACCAGTCACAGAAAAGCATCTTACGGATG
GCATGACAGTAAGAGAATTATGCAGTGCTGCCATAACCATGAGTGATAACACTGCGGCCAACTTACTTCT
GACAACGATCGGAGGACCGAAGGAGCTAACCGCTTTTTTGCACAACATGGGGGATCATGTAACTCGCCTT
GATCGTTGGGAACCGGAGCTGAATGAAGCCATACCAAACGACGAGCGTGACACCACGATGCCTGTAGCAA
TGGCAACAACGTTGCGCAAACTATTAACTGGCGAACTACTTACTCTAGCTTCCCGGCAACAATTAATAGA
CTGGATGGAGGCGGATAAAGTTGCAGGACCACTTCTGCGCTCGGCCCTTCCGGCTGGCTGGTTTATTGCT
GATAAATCTGGAGCCGGTGAGCGTGGGTCTCGCGGTATCATTGCAGCACTGGGGCCAGATGGTAAGCCCT
CCCGTATCGTAGTTATCTACACGACGGGGAGTCAGGCAACTATGGATGAACGAAATAGACAGATCGCTGA
GATAGGTGCCTCACTGATTAAGCATTGGTAACTGTCAGACCAAGTTTACTCATATATACTTTAGATTGAT
TTAAAACTTCATTTTTAATTTAAAAGGATCTAGGTGAAGATCCTTTTTGATAATCTCATGACCAAAATCC
CTTAACGTGAGTTTTCGTTCCACTGAGCGTCAGACCCCGTAGAAAAGATCAAAGGATCTTCTTGAGATCC
TTTTTTTCTGCGCGTAATCTGCTGCTTGCAAACAAAACAACCACCGCTACCAGCGGTGGTTTGTTTGCCG
GATCAAGAGCTACCAACTCTTTTTCCGAAGGTAACTGGCTTCAGCAGAGCGCAGATACCAAATACTGTCC
TTCTAGTGTAGCCGTAGTTAGGCCACCACTTCAAGAACTCTGTAGCACCGCCTACATACCTCGCTCTGCT
AATCCTGTTACCAGTGGCTGCTGCCAGTGGCGATAAGTCGTGTCTTACCGGGTTGGACTCAAGACGATAG
TTACCGGATAAGGCGCAGCGGTCGGGCTGAACGGGGGGTTCGTGCACACAGCCCAGCTTGGAGCGAACGA
CCTACACCGAACTGAGATACCTACAGCGTGAGCTATGAGAAAGCGCCACGCTTCCCGAAGGGAGAAAGGC
GGACAGGTATCCGGTAAGCGGCAGGGTCGGAACAGGAGAGCGCACGAGGGAGCTTCCAGGGGGAAACGCC
TGGTATCTTTATAGTCCTGTCGGGTTTCGCCACCTCTGACTTGAGCGTCGATTTTTGTGATGCTCGTCAG
GGGGGCGGAGCCTATGGAAAAACGCCAGCAACGCGGCCTTTTTACGGTTCCTGGCCTTTTGCTGGCCTTT
TGCTCACATGTTCTTTCCTGCGTTATCCCCTGATTCTGTGGATAACCGTATTACCGCCTTTGAGTGAGCT
GATACCGCTCGCCGCAGCCGAACGACCGAGCGCAGCGAGTCAGTGAGCGAGGAAGCGGAAGAGCGCCTGA
TGCGGTATTTTCTCCTTACGCATCTGTGCGGTATTTCACACCGCATATGGTGCACTCTCAGTACAATCTG
CTCTGATGCCGCATAGTTAAGCCAGTATACACTCCGCTATCGCTACGTGACTGGGTCATGGCTGCGCCCC
GACACCCGCCAACACCCGCTGACGCGCCCTGACGGGCTTGTCTGCTCCCGGCATCCGCTTACAGACAAGC
TGTGACCGTCTCCGGGAGCTGCATGTGTCAGAGGTTTTCACCGTCATCACCGAAACGCGCGAGGCAGCAG
ATCAATTCGCGCGCGAAGGCGAAGCGGCATGCATAATGTGCCTGTCAAATGGACGAAGCAGGGATTCTGC
AAACCCTATGCTACTCCGTCAAGCCGTCAATTGTCTGATTCGTTACCAATTATGACAACTTGACGGCTAC
ATCATTCACTTTTTCTTCACAACCGGCACGGAACTCGCTCGGGCTGGCCCCGGTGCATTTTTTAAATACC
CGCGAGAAATAGAGTTGATCGTCAAAACCAACATTGCGACCGACGGTGGCGATAGGCATCCGGGTGGTGC
TCAAAAGCAGCTTCGCCTGGCTGATACGTTGGTCCTCGCGCCAGCTTAAGACGCTAATCCCTAACTGCTG
GCGGAAAAGATGTGACAGACGCGACGGCGACAAGCAAACATGCTGTGCGACGCTGGCGATATCAAAATTG
CTGTCTGCCAGGTGATCGCTGATGTACTGACAAGCCTCGCGTACCCGATTATCCATCGGTGGATGGAGCG
ACTCGTTAATCGCTTCCATGCGCCGCAGTAACAATTGCTCAAGCAGATTTATCGCCAGCAGCTCCGAATA
GCGCCCTTCCCCTTGCCCGGCGTTAATGATTTGCCCAAACAGGTCGCTGAAATGCGGCTGGTGCGCTTCA
TCCGGGCGAAAGAACCCCGTATTGGCAAATATTGACGGCCAGTTAAGCCATTCATGCCAGTAGGCGCGCG
GACGAAAGTAAACCCACTGGTGATACCATTCGCGAGCCTCCGGATGACGACCGTAGTGATGAATCTCTCC
TGGCGGGAACAGCAAAATATCACCCGGTCGGCAAACAAATTCTCGTCCCTGATTTTTCACCACCCCCTGA
CCGCGAATGGTGAGATTGAGAATATAACCTTTCATTCCCAGCGGTCGGTCGATAAAAAAATCGAGATAAC
CGTTGGCCTCAATCGGCGTTAAACCCGCCACCAGATGGGCATTAAACGAGTATCCCGGCAGCAGGGGATC
ATTTTGCGCTTCAGCCA
Features (pLannotate 1.2.2; 16 found; start..end, strand, type, name):
     28..312     +  promoter       araBAD promoter: araBAD; promoter of the L-arabinose operon of E. coli; the araC regulatory gene is transcribed in the opposite direction (Guzman et al., 1995)
    358..378     +  CDS            capTEV™ (fragment): composite tag for in vivo biotinylation, TEV protease cleavage, and 6xHis tagging
    379..411     +  CDS            T7 tag (gene 10 leader): leader peptide from bacteriophage T7 gene 10 promotes efficient translation in E. coli
    415..438     +  CDS            Xpress™ tag: Xpress™ epitope tag, including an enterokinase recognition and cleavage site
    454..952     +  CDS            HaloTag® (fragment): modified bacterial dehalogenase that forms covalent bonds with chloroalkane derivatives
    955..1680    +  CDS            cEGFP: cEGFP is a basic (constitutively fluorescent) green fluorescent protein published in 2008, derived from Aequorea victoria.
   1687..2073    +  CDS            HaloTag® (fragment): modified bacterial dehalogenase that forms covalent bonds with chloroalkane derivatives
   2166..2281    +  ncRNA          5S rRNA: Accession: RF00001 - 5S ribosomal RNA
   2285..2371    +  terminator     rrnB T1 terminator: Escherichia coli rrnB; transcription terminator T1 from the E. coli rrnB gene
   2463..2490    +  terminator     rrnB T2 terminator: transcription terminator T2 from the E. coli rrnB gene
   2509..2600    +  promoter       AmpR promoter: bla
   2601..3461    +  CDS            AmpR: β-lactamase; bla; confers resistance to ampicillin, carbenicillin, and related antibiotics
   3632..4220    +  rep_origin     ori: high-copy-number ColE1/pMB1/pBR322/pUC origin of replication
   4406..4546    -  misc_feature   bom: basis of mobility region from pBR322
   4648..4688    -  CDS            rop (fragment): Rop protein, which maintains plasmids at low copy number; rop
   4810..1       -  CDS            araC (across the origin): L-arabinose regulatory protein; araC
