[The description below was written by a language model from this plasmid's Addgene catalogue record and pLannotate feature annotations shown in this document.]
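Description:
pBad-HaloGFP-167-168 is a bacterial expression plasmid of about 5.7 kb built on the Invitrogen pBAD backbone. It is maintained in E. coli through a high-copy ColE1/pMB1-type origin and selected with ampicillin via the β-lactamase (AmpR) gene under its own promoter. Remnants of the pBR322 lineage are also annotated, namely the bom mobility region and a short fragment of rop. Expression is driven by the araBAD promoter. The divergently transcribed araC regulator is carried on the same plasmid, so transcription of the insert is induced by L-arabinose. The rrnB T1 and T2 terminators lie downstream of the coding region.

The synthetic insert (about 1.6 kb, assembled by Gibson cloning) encodes a chimeric protein in which a green fluorescent protein is embedded within HaloTag. The feature table shows an N-terminal HaloTag fragment, then a full-length GFP annotated as cEGFP, then the remaining HaloTag fragment, all in one reading frame. The name suggests that the two portions are joined at residues 167 and 168, though the record does not say which protein this numbering refers to. Upstream sits the usual pBAD leader: a short segment matched to a His-tag-containing composite tag, the T7 gene 10 leader that aids translation, and the Xpress epitope with its enterokinase cleavage site.

HaloTag is a modified dehalogenase that bonds covalently to chloroalkane ligands. According to the associated publication title, the design is chemigenetic, pairing green fluorescent protein with synthetic chelators. The stated purpose is a green fluorescent Ca2+ indicator produced in bacteria. The specific ligand and the response properties are not given in the record.
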