Addgene plasmid #198611: pBad-HaloGFP-167-168
Purpose: Green fluorescent Ca2+ ion indicator for bacterial expression.
Depositing lab: Robert Campbell. Depositing organization: The University of Tokyo. Publication: Chemigenetic indicators based on synthetic chelators and green fluorescent protein. Zhu W, Takeuchi S, Imai S, Terada T, Ueda T, Nasu Y, Terai T, Campbell RE. Nat Chem Biol. 2023 Jan;19(1):38-44. doi: 10.1038/s41589-022-01134-z. Epub 2022 Sep 22. PubMed 36138142.
Backbone
  Vector backbone: PBad
  Backbone manufacturer: Invitrogen
  Backbone size w/o insert (bp): 4000
  Vector type: Bacterial Expression
Growth in bacteria
  Bacterial resistance: Ampicillin, 100 μg/mL
  Growth temperature: 37°C
  Growth strain: DH5alpha
  Copy number: High Copy
Gene/Insert
  Gene/Insert name: HaloGFP-167-168
  Species: Synthetic
  Insert size (bp): 1620
  Promoter: araBAD promoter
  Cloning method: Gibson Cloning
  Sequencing primers: 5′ pBAD forward; 3′ pBAD Reverse
Terms and licenses: Academic/Nonprofit Terms; Industry Terms: Not Available to Industry
How to cite: pBad-HaloGFP-167-168 was a gift from Robert Campbell (Addgene plasmid # 198611 ; http://n2t.net/addgene:198611 ; RRID:Addgene_198611)
